Addgene plasmid #26377: pDEST_EWSR1
Depositing lab: Thomas Tuschl. Depositing organization: Rockefeller University. Publication: RNA targets of wild-type and mutant FET family proteins. Hoell JI, Larsson E, Runge S, Nusbaum JD, Duggimpudi S, Farazi TA, Hafner M, Borkhardt A, Sander C, Tuschl T. Nat Struct Mol Biol. 2011 Nov 13. doi: 10.1038/nsmb.2163. PubMed 22081015.
Backbone
  Vector backbone: pFRT_DESTFLAGHA
  Backbone manufacturer: N/A
  Backbone size w/o insert (bp): 5299
  Vector type: Mammalian Expression
Growth in bacteria
  Bacterial resistance: Ampicillin, 100 μg/mL
  Growth temperature: 37°C
  Growth strain: DH5alpha
  Copy number: High Copy
Gene/Insert
  Gene/Insert name: EWSR1
  Species: H. sapiens (human)
  Insert size (bp): 1971
  GenBank ID: NM_005243
  Entrez Gene: EWSR1 (a.k.a. EWS, EWS-FLI1)
  Tag / fusion protein: FLAG/HA (N terminal on backbone)
  Cloning method: Gateway Cloning; 5′ cloning site SalI (not destroyed); 3′ cloning site NotI (not destroyed)
  Sequencing primers: 5′ CMV-F; 3′ BGH-Rev
Terms and licenses: Academic/Nonprofit Terms; Industry Terms: Not Available to Industry
How to cite: pDEST_EWSR1 was a gift from Thomas Tuschl (Addgene plasmid # 26377 ; http://n2t.net/addgene:26377 ; RRID:Addgene_26377)
