[The description below was written by a language model from this plasmid's Addgene catalogue record.]
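Description:
pDEST_EWSR1 is a mammalian expression plasmid carrying the human EWSR1 coding sequence (an insert of about 2 kb, corresponding to the reference transcript for the Ewing sarcoma breakpoint region 1 gene) in the pFRT_DESTFLAGHA backbone, a Gateway destination vector of roughly 5.3 kb. It is maintained in E. coli as a high-copy plasmid under ampicillin selection. The insert was introduced by Gateway recombination, and SalI and NotI sites flanking the gene at the 5′ and 3′ ends remain intact. The backbone supplies a tandem FLAG/HA epitope tag that is fused to the N terminus of EWSR1, allowing detection and immunoprecipitation of the protein with standard anti-FLAG or anti-HA antibodies.

The record does not explicitly list the promoter, polyadenylation signal or any mammalian selection marker. The recommended sequencing primers (CMV forward and BGH reverse) suggest that the open reading frame sits between a CMV promoter and a bovine growth hormone polyadenylation signal. The "FRT" in the backbone name suggests an FRT site for Flp recombinase-mediated integration into a matching genomic target site, which would allow stable, single-copy cell lines, but this is inferred from the name rather than stated. No feature table is provided, so these elements cannot be confirmed here.

EWSR1 is an RNA-binding protein of the FET family. The associated publication concerns the RNA targets of wild-type and mutant FET proteins, consistent with use of this construct to express epitope-tagged EWSR1 in human cells for affinity purification of the protein and its bound RNAs.
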