>Addgene plasmid #26377 | pDEST_EWSR1 | addgene partial sequence | sequence record 32547 | 26377 with CMV-F
GCAGAGCTCTCTGGCTAACTAGAGAACCCACTGCTTACTGGCTTATCGAAATTAATACGACTCACTATAG
GGAGACCCAAGCTGGCTAGCGAGCTCGGATCGATCCATCGATAGTGTGGTGGAATTCTGATCGCCGCCGC
CATGGACTACAAGGACGACGATGACAAGTACCCTTATGACGTGCCCGATTACGCTTTGAACCAGATATCA
ACAAGTTTGTACAAAAAAGCAGGCTCCACCATGGGAACCAATTCAGTCGACATGGCGTCCACGGATTACA
GTACCTATAGCCAAGCTGCAGCGCAGCAGGGCTACAGTGCTTACACCGCCCAGCCCACTCAAGGATATGC
ACAGACCACCCAGGCATATGGGCAACAAAGCTATGGAACCTATGGACAGCCCACTGATGTCAGCTATACC
CAGGCTCAGACCACTGCAACCTATGGGCAGACCGCCTATGCAACTTCTTATGGACAGCCTCCCACTGGTT
ATACTACTCCAACTGCCCCCCAGGCATACAGCCAGCCTGTCCAGGGGTATGGCACTGGTGCTTATGATAC
CACCACTGCTACAGTCACCACCACCCAGGCCTCCTATGCAGCTCAGTCTGCATATGGCACTCAGCCTGCT
TATCCAGCCTATGGGCAGCAGCCAGCAGCCACTGCACCTACAAGACCGCAGGATGGAAACAAGCCCACTG
AGACTAGTCAACCTCAATCTAGCACAGGGGGTTACAACCAGCCCAGCCTAGGATATGGACAGAGTAACTA
CAGTTATCCCCAGGTACCTGGGAGCTACCCCATGCAGCCAGTCACTGCACCTCCATCCTACCCTCCTACC
AGCTATTCCTCTACACAGCCGACTAGTTATGATCAGAGCAGTTACTCTCAGCAGAACA
